Addgene plasmid #198598: SupD v2
Purpose: Plasmid encodes two copies of the suppressor tRNA SupD that decodes amber (UAG) codons as serine.
Depositing lab: Jesse Rinehart. Depositing organization: Yale University. Publication: A flexible codon in genomically recoded Escherichia coli permits programmable protein phosphorylation. Pirman NL, Barber KW, Aerni HR, Ma NJ, Haimovich AD, Rogulina S, Isaacs FJ, Rinehart J. Nat Commun. 2015 Sep 9;6:8130. doi: 10.1038/ncomms9130. PubMed 26350500.
Backbone
  Vector backbone: pKD is derived from pKK223-3 (Pharmacia).
  Backbone size w/o insert (bp): 4500
  Total vector size (bp): 4926
  Modifications to backbone: 2 copies of SupD locus
  Vector type: Bacterial Expression
Growth in bacteria
  Bacterial resistance: Kanamycin, 50 μg/mL
  Growth temperature: 37°C
  Growth strain: Top10
  Copy number: High Copy
Gene/Insert
  Gene/Insert name: SupD (alt name: Serine supresor tRNA (UAG-Amber))
  Species: Synthetic
  Insert size (bp): 432
Terms and licenses: Academic/Nonprofit Terms; Industry Terms: Not Available to Industry
Depositor comments: This plasmid encodes a serine amber (TAG) suppressor tRNA. Another plasmid encoding a protein of interest with TAG at the proper position is needed for recombinant protein expression. See article and supplementary information for cloning information. This is an improved version of Plasmid 68307: SupD.
How to cite: SupD v2 was a gift from Jesse Rinehart (Addgene plasmid # 198598 ; http://n2t.net/addgene:198598 ; RRID:Addgene_198598)
