[The description below was written by a language model from this plasmid's Addgene catalogue record and pLannotate feature annotations shown in this document.]
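Description:
SupD v2 is a bacterial plasmid of about 4.9 kb built on pKD, a derivative of the pKK223-3 expression vector, and it carries two copies of the serine amber suppressor tRNA SupD. It replicates from a ColE1/pMB1-type origin and is catalogued as high copy, although the annotated sequence also contains an intact rop gene and the pBR322 bom region. Selection is by kanamycin through an aph(3')-Ia resistance gene. Only a fragment of the original bla promoter remains.

The payload is a synthetic insert of roughly 430 bp, seen in the feature table as two tandem repeats. Each repeat consists of a tRNA gene followed by a short polylinker remnant and a putative bacterial terminator fragment. The promoter driving these tRNA units is not annotated or stated in the record. Elsewhere the backbone retains the pKK223-3-style expression region: a trc promoter and lac operator, a residual cloning site, a 5S rRNA segment and the rrnB T1 and T2 terminators, together with lacI under the lacIq promoter. No protein-coding insert is annotated in that cassette.

SupD decodes UAG codons as serine, so the plasmid is meant to be paired with a second plasmid encoding a protein of interest that has a TAG codon at the chosen position, giving serine incorporation at that site. It comes from work on programmable protein phosphorylation in genomically recoded E. coli. The depositor describes it as an improved version of an earlier SupD plasmid.
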