Features (pLannotate 1.2.2; 23 found; start..end, strand, type, name):
      1..17      +  protein_bind   lac operator: The lac repressor binds to the lac operator to inhibit transcription in E. coli. This inhibition can be relieved by adding lactose or isopropyl-β-D-thiogalactopyranoside (IPTG). lac repressor encoded by lacI
     47..70      +  misc_feature   MCS (fragment): pUC18/19 multiple cloning site
    154..269     +  ncRNA          5S rRNA: Accession: RF00001 - 5S ribosomal RNA
    273..359     +  terminator     rrnB T1 terminator: Escherichia coli rrnB; transcription terminator T1 from the E. coli rrnB gene
    451..478     +  terminator     rrnB T2 terminator: transcription terminator T2 from the E. coli rrnB gene
    523..633     -  CDS            mbeC (fragment): MBEC_ECOLX - Experimental evidence at protein level: Swiss-Prot protein existence level 1. Required for efficient mobilization of ColE1 plasmid and is thus essential to promote the specific transfer of the plasmid during conjugation. Probably functions by inducing DNA bending, helping the MbeA relaxase to melt the DNA around the nic site and cleave the phosphodiester bond. Binds specifically double-stranded DNA (dsDNA) containing the ColE1 oriT but does not recognize the inverted repeat (IR). From Escherichia coli.
    674..865     +  CDS            rop: Rop protein, which maintains plasmids at low copy number; rop
    967..1106    +  misc_feature   bom: basis of mobility region from pBR322
   1292..1880    -  rep_origin     ori: high-copy-number ColE1/pMB1/pBR322/pUC origin of replication
   2002..2817    +  CDS            KanR: aminoglycoside phosphotransferase; aph(3')-Ia; confers resistance to kanamycin in bacteria or G418 (Geneticin®) in eukaryotes
   2826..2883    -  promoter       AmpR promoter (fragment): bla
   3010..3096    +  ncRNA          tRNA: Accession: RF00005 - tRNA
   3101..3124    +  misc_feature   MCS (fragment): pUC18/19 multiple cloning site
   3125..3153    +  terminator     bacterial terminator (fragment): putative bacterial transcription terminator
   3256..3342    +  ncRNA          tRNA: Accession: RF00005 - tRNA
   3347..3370    +  misc_feature   MCS (fragment): pUC18/19 multiple cloning site
   3371..3399    +  terminator     bacterial terminator (fragment): putative bacterial transcription terminator
   3408..3440    -  CDS            rop (fragment): Rop protein, which maintains plasmids at low copy number; rop
   3484..3561    +  promoter       lacIq promoter: lacI (mutant); In the lacIq allele, a single base change in the promoter boosts expression of the lacI gene about 10-fold.
   3562..4644    +  CDS            lacI: lac repressor; lacI; The lac repressor binds to the lac operator to inhibit transcription in E. coli. This inhibition can be relieved by adding lactose or isopropyl-β-D-thiogalactopyranoside (IPTG).
   4686..4703    +  promoter       tet promoter (fragment): E. coli promoter for tetracycline efflux protein gene
   4699..4800    -  CDS            yciV (fragment): RNAAM_ECOLI - Also known as trpH From Escherichia coli (strain K12).
   4876..4905    +  promoter       trc promoter: strong E. coli promoter; hybrid between the trp and lac UV5 promoters
>Addgene plasmid #198598 | SupD v2 | addgene full sequence | sequence record 389076 | Addgene NGS Result
TTGTGAGCGGATAACAATTTCACACAGGAAACAGACCATGCGCGCCGTCGACCTGCAGGCATGCAAGCTT
GGCTGTTTTGGCGGATGAGAGAAGATTTTCAGCCTGATACAGATTAAATCAGAACGCAGAAGCGGTCTGA
TAAAACAGAATTTGCCTGGCGGCAGTAGCGCGGTGGTCCCACCTGACCCCATGCCGAACTCAGAAGTGAA
AGGCCGTAGCGCCGATGGTAGTGTGGGGTCTCCCCATGCGAGAGTAGGGAACTGCCAGGCATCAAATAAA
ACGAAAGGCTCAGTCGAAAGACTGGGCCTTTCGTTTTATCTGTTGTTTGTCGGTGAACGCTCTCCTGAGT
AGGACAAATCCGCCGGGAGCGGATTTGAACGTTGCGAAGCAACGGCCCGGAGGGTGGCGGGCAGGACGCC
CGCCATAAACTGCCAGGCATCAAATTAAGCAGAAGGCCATCCTGACGGATGGCCTTTTTGCGTTTCTACA
AACTCTTTTTGTTTGCTAGCTTTTCTCTGGTCCCGCCGCATCCATACCGCCAGTTGTTTACCCTCACAAC
GTTCCAGTAACCGGGCATGTTCATCATCAGTAACCCGTATCGTGAGCATCCTCTCTCGTTTCATCGGTAT
CATTACCCCCATGAACAGAAATCCCCCTTACACGGAGGCATCAGTGACCAAACAGGAAAAAACCGCCCTT
AACATGGCCCGCTTTATCAGAAGCCAGACATTAACGCTTCTGGAGAAACTCAACGAGCTGGACGCGGATG
AACAGGCAGACATCTGTGAATCGCTTCACGACCACGCTGATGAGCTTTACCGCAGCTGCCTCGCGCGTTT
CGGTGATGACGGTGAAAACCTCTGACACATGCAGCTCCCGGAGACGGTCACAGCTTGTCTGTAAGCGGAT
GCCGGGAGCAGACAAGCCCGTCAGGGCGCGTCAGCGGGTGTTGGCGGGTGTCGGGGCGCAGCCATGACCC
AGTCACGTAGCGATAGCGGAGTGTATACTGGCTTAACTATGCGGCATCAGAGCAGATTGTACTGAGAGTG
CACCATTGCGGTGTGAAATACCGCACAGATGCGTAAGGAGAAAATACCGCATCAGGCGCTCTTCCGCTTC
CTCGCTCACTGACTCGCTGCGCTCGGTCGTTCGGCTGCGGCGAGCGGTATCAGCTCACTCAAAGGCGGTA
ATACGGTTATCCACAGAATCAGGGGATAACGCAGGAAAGAACATGTGAGCAAAAGGCCAGCAAAAGGCCA
GGAACCGTAAAAAGGCCGCGTTGCTGGCGTTTTTCCATAGGCTCCGCCCCCCTGACGAGCATCACAAAAA
TCGACGCTCAAGTCAGAGGTGGCGAAACCCGACAGGACTATAAAGATACCAGGCGTTTCCCCCTGGAAGC
TCCCTCGTGCGCTCTCCTGTTCCGACCCTGCCGCTTACCGGATACCTGTCCGCCTTTCTCCCTTCGGGAA
GCGTGGCGCTTTCTCATAGCTCACGCTGTAGGTATCTCAGTTCGGTGTAGGTCGTTCGCTCCAAGCTGGG
CTGTGTGCACGAACCCCCCGTTCAGCCCGACCGCTGCGCCTTATCCGGTAACTATCGTCTTGAGTCCAAC
CCGGTAAGACACGACTTATCGCCACTGGCAGCAGCCACTGGTAACAGGATTAGCAGAGCGAGGTATGTAG
GCGGTGCTACAGAGTTCTTGAAGTGGTGGCCTAACTACGGCTACACTAGAAGGACAGTATTTGGTATCTG
CGCTCTGCTGAAGCCAGTTACCTTCGGAAAAAGAGTTGGTAGCTCTTGATCCGGCAAACAAACCACCGCT
GGTAGCGGTGGTTTTTTTGTTTGCAAGCAGCAGATTACGCGCAGAAAAAAAGGATCTCAAGAAGATCCTT
TGATCTTTTCTACGGGGTCTGACGCTCAGTGGAACGAAAACTCACGTTAAGGGATTTTGGTCATGAACAA
TAAAACTGTCTGCTTACATAAACAGTAATACAAGGGGTGTTATGAGCCATATTCAACGGGAAACGTCTTG
CTCTAGGCCGCGATTAAATTCCAACATGGATGCTGATTTATATGGGTATAAATGGGCTCGCGATAATGTC
GGGCAATCAGGTGCGACAATCTATCGATTGTATGGGAAGCCCGATGCGCCAGAGTTGTTTCTGAAACATG
GCAAAGGTAGCGTTGCCAATGATGTTACAGATGAGATGGTCAGACTAAACTGGCTGACGGAATTTATGCC
TCTTCCGACCATCAAGCATTTTATCCGTACTCCTGATGATGCATGGTTACTCACCACTGCGATCCCCGGG
AAAACAGCATTCCAGGTATTAGAAGAATATCCTGATTCAGGTGAAAATATTGTTGATGCGCTGGCAGTGT
TCCTGCGCCGGTTGCATTCGATTCCTGTTTGTAATTGTCCTTTTAACAGCGATCGCGTATTTCGTCTCGC
TCAGGCGCAATCACGAATGAATAACGGTTTGGTTGATGCGAGTGATTTTGATGACGAGCGTAATGGCTGG
CCTGTTGAACAAGTCTGGAAAGAAATGCATAAACTTTTGCCATTCTCACCGGATTCAGTCGTCGCTCATG
GTGATTTCTCACTTGATAACCTTATTTTTGACGAGGGGAAATTAATAGGTTGTATTGATGTTGGACGAGT
CGGAATCGCAGACCGATACCAGGATCTTGCCATCCTATGGAACTGCCTCGGTGAGTTTTCTCCTTCATTA
CAGAAACGGCTTTTTCAAAAATATGGTATTGATAATCCTGATATGAGTAAATTGCAGTTTCATTTGATGC
TCGATGAGTTTTTCTAAGAATTAATTCATGAGCGGATACATATTTGAATGTATTTAGAAAAATAAACAAA
TAGGGGTTCCGCGCACATTTCCCCGAAAAGTGCCACCGCGGCCGCGCTTCTTTGAGCGAACGATCAAAAA
TAAGTGGCGCCCCATCAAAAAAATATTCTCAACATAAAAAACTTTGTGTAATACTTGTAACGCTGAATTC
GGAGAGATGCCGGAGCGGCTGAACGGACCGGTCTCTAAAACCGGAGTAGGGGCAACTCTACCGGGGGTTC
AAATCCCCCTCTCTCCGCCAGGATCCTCTAGAGTCGACCTGCAGATCCTTAGCGAAAGCTAAGGATTTTT
TTTGCCGCGGCGCTTCTTTGAGCGAACGATCAAAAATAAGTGGCGCCCCATCAAAAAAATATTCTCAACA
TAAAAAACTTTGTGTAATACTTGTAACGCTGAATTCGGAGAGATGCCGGAGCGGCTGAACGGACCGGTCT
CTAAAACCGGAGTAGGGGCAACTCTACCGGGGGTTCAAATCCCCCTCTCTCCGCCAGGATCCTCTAGAGT
CGACCTGCAGATCCTTAGCGAAAGCTAAGGATTTTTTTTGCGGCCGCTTTCACCGTCATCACCGAAACGC
GCGAGGCAGCAGATCAATTCGCGCGCGAAGGCGAAGCGGCATGCATTTACGTTGACACCATCGAATGGTG
CAAAACCTTTCGCGGTATGGCATGATAGCGCCCGGAAGAGAGTCAATTCAGGGTGGTGAATGTGAAACCA
GTAACGTTATACGATGTCGCAGAGTATGCCGGTGTCTCTTATCAGACCGTTTCCCGCGTGGTGAACCAGG
CCAGCCACGTTTCTGCGAAAACGCGGGAAAAAGTGGAAGCGGCGATGGCGGAGCTGAATTACATTCCCAA
CCGCGTGGCACAACAACTGGCGGGCAAACAGTCGTTGCTGATTGGCGTTGCCACCTCCAGTCTGGCCCTG
CACGCGCCGTCGCAAATTGTCGCGGCGATTAAATCTCGCGCCGATCAACTGGGTGCCAGCGTGGTGGTGT
CGATGGTAGAACGAAGCGGCGTCGAAGCCTGTAAAGCGGCGGTGCACAATCTTCTCGCGCAACGCGTCAG
TGGGCTGATCATTAACTATCCGCTGGATGACCAGGATGCCATTGCTGTGGAAGCTGCCTGCACTAATGTT
CCGGCGTTATTTCTTGATGACTCTGACCAGACACCCATCAACAGTATTATTTTCTCCCATGAAGACGGTA
CGCGACTGGGCGTGGAGCATCTGGTCGCATTGGGTCACCAGCAAATCGCGCTGTTAGCGGGCCCATTAAG
TTCTGTCTCGGCGCGTCTGCGTCTGGCTGGCTGGCATAAATATCTCACTCGCAATCAAATTCAGCCGATA
GCGGAACGGGAAGGCGACTGGAGTGCCATGTCCGGTTTTCAACAAACCATGCAAATGCTGAATGAGGGCA
TCGTTCCCACTGCGATGCTGGTTGCCAACGATCAGATGGCGCTGGGCGCAATGCGCGCCATTACCGAGTC
CGGGCTGCGCGTTGGTGCGGATATCTCGGTAGTGGGATACGACGATACCGAAGACAGCTCATGTTATATC
CCGCCGTTAGCCACCATCAAACAGGATTTTCGCCTGCTGGGGCAAACCAGCGTGGACCGCTTGCTGCAAC
TCTCTCAGGGCCAGGCGGTGAAGGGCAATCAGCTGTTGCCCGTCTCACTGGTGAAAAGAAAAACCACCCT
GGCGCCCAATACGCAAACCGCCTCTCCCCGCGCGTTGGCCGATTCATTAATGCAGCTGGCACGACAGGTT
TCCCGACTGGAAAGCGGGCAGTGAGCGCAACGCAATTAATGTAAGTTAGCGCGAATTGATCTGGTTTGAC
AGCTTATCATCGACTGCACGGTGCACCAATGCTTCTGGCGTCAGGCAGCCATCGGAAGCTGTGGTATGGC
TGTGCAGGTCGTAGATCACTGCATAATTCGTGTCGCTCAAGGCGCACTCCCGTTCTGGATAATGTTTTTT
GCGCCGACATCATAACGGTTCTGGCAAATATTCTGAAATGAGCTGTTGACAATTAATCATCCGGCCCGTA
TAATGTGTGGAA
